>Addgene plasmid #34515 | KHBD00405 | depositor partial sequence | sequence record 41082 | KHBD00405 sequence 2634 bps
ATGTCAAAATTGGACCAGGACCCGAACGCCTCACTGAGCATCATGGAGCAAATCAAGCAGCTCATCCGCC
CGCCGCCCAACGAGGACGAGAAGATGATGCAGCGGTCCACCAACACGAAGCATCCGTACTACAGGCGCCC
GGGCAGGGGCCACAACCACGACTATTGTGACGCCTGCGAGGAGGGCGGCAATCTGCTGTGCTGCGATCGA
TGCCCCTCCAGCTTCCACCTGCAATGCCATGATCCACCGTTGAGCGAGGAGGACATACCCAGTGGCCAGT
GGCTGTGCCACAGCTGTCGCATGAGCAAGCTCTCCCAGCCGCCGGCCTCCTCATCCAAGGCCAGTTCCGT
GGAGCGTGTGCCTTCGGCGGGCAGTGGCTCACGGGCGAATACTCCATCGTCTGGCGATCTGGAGTCCATA
CCGCTGAAGATCCGCAACCTGCGCAAACGCAGCAACAGCGAACGCAATAGCACCGAGAAGCTGCTGGCCA
AAATGCCGATGTCCATACAGCGCGCCCTCGATCCGAACAAGAAGCCAACGCCGCTGGACGATGTCATCAG
GGCGGCCACCATGATGAATCCGCAGCAATTCTCGCTGCCGCCGGAGCTCGAGCTGCACACCCAGTTCCCG
GGCAATGGCAAGGTGCAACCCGTACAGCAGACGCATCCGCCGAGCGGAAATGGCGGTAATCGCAGATGCG
CCGGCAATCAGCGACGCAACTCCAAGCCGTTTGAGCTGGATGCCCAGGGACTGGTGCCGCTGCCCGCCAA
AACCTGTTTCTACTGCACGCGCTCCTGCAAACGGGCGCCGCTCATCTCCTGCGACTACTGTCCGCTCTAC
TTTCACCAGGATTGCCTGGATCCGCCACTGACGGCACTGCCAGCTGGATTGTGGATGTGCCCCAATCATG
CCGAGAATTTTATCGATGCCAATATGACCAATAGCATTTCGGCCACGGAGCGGGTGCGTCTCTGGAATCG
CTTCCACCAGCCACTTGACCATGAAAATGTCAAGCTTGAGTTCTTCCGGCGTGTCAACACGCGCAATCCG
CCCTTTCGCACCAAGAGAAATCTGCGTGCTCGCGCCCACATCGAGGTGCCAGCCATTGTGCGCTACCACT
ACGATCATCCGCCGCCGCTGTTGCCCTCCATGCGCCAAACGTTGCGCTACGATCGGGTAAAGCGGCGCAA
TAACCTGCCCACCGAAGTCGAGGAGATATCCCGTGAGTCGGTCACCGAATCGCTGCTCAAGGATCTGGAG
GCCTTGCGCACGGCTCACGCCAAATTCCGTGAGATTCAGAGGGAATTCGGAACCTTGGAGACGGCCATAG
ATGGCGATAGCGACAGCGATCCCAGTCCTGAAGAGAAAAGGACCGAGACGAACACTCCCGCCGATAAAGT
GAATGGCGAAGTGGATACGGAGAATCCCAATACAGAATCGAATGCGCAGGCCAGCGAACAGCCGTCGGTT
GTCAAGGTGGAGTCCAAGACCAGCCTAGAGGTGGAGGCTAGCTTCGAGGAGGACGAGGAGGACAGCAAGA
AATCAACGGGTATTATCGATGCAGACCTCTTACACCTGGACGTCGATATAATCAAGAAGCTGGCGCACCA
GCGTCTGCAGCAGCTGGTCGAAGAGCATCCGGAGATTGTGACACAGTACAAGAATCGCACGGCCGCTCGT
CGCCTGCGTCAACTGGCGTCAGTCGATGGCACACATGTGGCTGGCGAAACTGCTGCCCTGCAAGGCCAAC
TGGCGCCGGAGGATATGAACCGTTTCTCGCTGCTCTTCACCAGCGAAACGTCCTCAATTCTGGCGCAAAA
GAATGGCAATGCCGCCGACGAAGATCCCGCAACGGCCCTGCATCCGGCACTGGCCACAGCGGCGGCCATT
GCAGCAGCAGATGCCGCTGCCGAAAGCTATGCGCCGCGTGCCCGTAGCGACACGGAGAAGGCATACGAGC
TGGCATCGCGCCTGGAGCTCAAGCTGCTGCAGTGCAAAGTGCAGGCGCGTGCGGTGATAACGCCACTGGG
CGACATGCTCGAGGATAGCCGCTGGTTCAGTTCGCTGGGGCTGGACCATTCGATTTTCATGCGCTACCGC
ACGCTGTACATTGGCTACGGTGGACACTATTCGCCATCGACGACGCTGGCGCAAACGGAGACCGTGGACC
TGTCGGCCATTGGTTACTGTTGTCGCATTTCACCGCAGCACGCCATCATCTTCTACGACGAATTCTCCAA
GTCGTACGAGCTGATCAATTACTCAGAGTTTGGCACCGAGGTGAATGGACAGCTGTATGCCTGCGACGTG
ACCGAAAGGATGACAACGCACGCCGGCAAGCCGATGCGACCTGACGATGCGGAGCTGAAGAAGCGCGTCG
ATGAGATGCTGGACAAGCGTCGGAACATTAATCGCCAGTTCGAGACGAAGAAAATCGACAAAGAACGATT
GGCGCCCATTGTTAAGCCCGCCTGCCGCTGCATGAACGCCGGACCAGTGCCCATGGTGGATGGCGCCTGG
GAGGGATCGGCGGTGCTGGCTCACGGCAGCCTGCTGCGATTCGGTTGCCTGTCGTTTGTGTTTGTCGTGC
CGTCGGTGGATCTGCTGCAGGCGCAGGCGCGCAGCAAGCGTTCG
