>Addgene plasmid #34515 | KHBD00405 | addgene partial sequence | sequence record 42288 | M13-Rev 5'-CAGGAAACAGCTATGACC-3'
TTTATTTTGACTGATAGTGACCTGTTCGTTGCAACAAATTGATAAGCAATGCTTTCTTATAATGCCAACT
TTGTACAAGAAAGTTGGCAACGAACGCTTGCTGCGCGCCTGCGCCTGCAGCAGATCCACCGACGGCACGA
CAAACACAAACGACAGGCAACCGAATCGCAGCAGGCTGCCGTGAGCCAGCACCGCCGATCCCTCCCAGGC
GCCATCCACCATGGGCACTGGTCCGGCGTTCATGCAGCGGCAGGCGGGCTTAACAATGGGCGCCAATCGT
TCTTTGTCGATTTTCTTCGTCTCGAACTGGCGATTAATGTTCCGACGCTTGTCCAGCATCTCATCGACGC
GCTTCTTCAGCTCCGCATCGTCAGGTCGCATCGGCTTGCCGGCGTGCGTTGTCATCCTTTCGGTCACGTC
GCAGGCATACAGCTGTCCATTCACCTCGGTGCCAAACTCTGAGTAATTGATCAGCTCGTACGACTTGGAG
AATTCGTCGTAGAAGATGATGGCGTGCTGCGGTGAAATGCGACAACAGTAACCAATGGCCGACAGGTCCA
CGGTCTCCGTTTGCGCCAGCGTCGTCGATGGCGAATAGTGTCCACCGTAGCCAATGTACAGCGTGCGGTA
GCGCATGAAAATCGAATGGTCCAGCCCCAGCGAACTGAACCAGCGGCTATCCTCGAGCATGTCGCCCAGT
GGCGTTATCACCGCACGCGCCTGCACTTTGCACTGCAGCAGCTTGAGCTCCAGGCGCGATGCCAGCTCGT
ATGCCTTCTCCGTGTCGCTACGGGCACGCGGCGCATAGCTTTCGGCAGCGGCATCTGCTGCTGCAATGGC
CGCCGCTGTG
