[The description below was written by a language model from this plasmid's Addgene catalogue record.]
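Description:
KHBD00405 is a Gateway clone built in the pDONR221 backbone and carrying the open reading frame of the Drosophila melanogaster gene CG3815 (also known as Pf1/PF1; FBgn0029861). The insert is about 2.6 kb in a backbone of roughly 2.5 kb without insert. The plasmid is maintained in E. coli as a high-copy plasmid under kanamycin selection. Although catalogued as a Gateway donor vector, it was made by Gateway cloning of the ORF into pDONR221, so it functions as an entry clone. In such clones the insert normally replaces the donor vector's counter-selectable cassette and is flanked by attL recombination sites, although no feature table is provided to confirm the exact site arrangement. M13 forward and reverse primer sites flank the insert for sequence verification.

The backbone is a shuttle intermediate rather than an expression vector, and the record lists no promoter, tag or reporter driving the insert. Expression therefore depends on transferring the ORF by LR recombination into a destination vector of choice. The depositor notes that ORFs in this collection were cloned open-ended, without a stop codon, which allows in-frame C-terminal fusions to tags or domains supplied by the destination vector, as well as N-terminal fusions.

The clone belongs to a collection associated with work on automated protein–DNA interaction screening of Drosophila regulatory elements. This suggests its intended role as a source ORF for generating fusion constructs in such assays, though the specific destination vectors are not stated in the record.
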