Addgene plasmid #34515: KHBD00405
Depositing lab: Bart Deplancke. Depositing organization: Swiss Federal Institute of Technology (EPFL). Publication: Automated protein-DNA interaction screening of Drosophila regulatory elements. Korneel Hens, Jean-Daniel Feuz, Alina Isakova, Antonina Lagovitina, Andreas Massouras, Julien Bryois, Patrick Callaerts, Susan E. Celniker, Bart Deplancke. Nat Methods. 2011 Oct 30;8(12):1065-70. 10.1038/nmeth.1763 PubMed 22037703.
Backbone
  Vector backbone: pDONR221
  Backbone manufacturer: Invitrogen
  Backbone size w/o insert (bp): 2536
  Vector type: Gateway Donor Vector
Growth in bacteria
  Bacterial resistance: Kanamycin, 50 μg/mL
  Growth temperature: 37°C
  Growth strain: DH5alpha
  Copy number: High Copy
Gene/Insert
  Gene/Insert name: CG3815 (alt names: FBgn0029861; CG3815)
  Species: D. melanogaster (fly)
  Insert size (bp): 2634
  Entrez Gene: CG3815 (a.k.a. Dmel_CG3815, Dmel\CG3815, PF1, Pf1)
  Cloning method: Gateway Cloning
  Sequencing primers: 5′ M13F; 3′ M13R
Terms and licenses: Academic/Nonprofit Terms; Industry Terms: Not Available to Industry
Depositor comments: Please note that the ORFs in this collection were cloned open-ended (without a stop codon).
How to cite: KHBD00405 was a gift from Bart Deplancke (Addgene plasmid # 34515 ; http://n2t.net/addgene:34515 ; RRID:Addgene_34515)
